Addgene plasmid #74033: FUP95Q15AL460PGW (E3)
Purpose: lentiviral expression of Psd95-Q15A L460P-EGFP fusion
Depositing lab: Robert Malenka & Oliver Schluter & Weifeng Xu. Depositing organization: Stanford University. Publication: Molecular dissociation of the role of PSD-95 in regulating synaptic strength and LTD. Xu W, Schluter OM, Steiner P, Czervionke BL, Sabatini B, Malenka RC. Neuron. 2008 Jan 24;57(2):248-62. doi: 10.1016/j.neuron.2007.11.027. PubMed 18215622.
Backbone
  Vector backbone: FUGW
  Backbone manufacturer: David Baltimore (Addgene plasmid # 14883)
  Backbone size w/o insert (bp): 9941
  Vector type: Mammalian Expression, Lentiviral
Growth in bacteria
  Bacterial resistance: Ampicillin, 100 μg/mL
  Growth temperature: 37°C
  Growth strain: NEB Stable
  Copy number: High Copy
Gene/Insert
  Gene/Insert name: Psd95
  Species: R. norvegicus (rat)
  Mutation: Q15A, L460P
  Promoter: hUbC
  Cloning method: Unknown
  Sequencing primers: 5′ hUBCpro-F
Terms and licenses: Academic/Nonprofit Terms; Industry Terms: Not Available to Industry
Depositor comments: Map: FUGW-HinDIII-SalI-XbaI -(P95Q15AL460P)
How to cite: FUP95Q15AL460PGW (E3) was a gift from Robert Malenka & Oliver Schluter & Weifeng Xu (Addgene plasmid # 74033 ; http://n2t.net/addgene:74033 ; RRID:Addgene_74033)
