[The description below was written by a language model from this plasmid's Addgene catalogue record.]
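Description:
FUP95Q15AL460PGW (E3) is a lentiviral mammalian expression plasmid built on the FUGW backbone, a transfer vector in which the human ubiquitin C (hUbC) promoter drives an EGFP reporter. It is maintained in bacteria as a high-copy plasmid under ampicillin selection. As a lentiviral transfer construct, it is meant to be packaged into viral particles so that the expression cassette can be delivered to and integrated in mammalian cells. The record supplies no feature table, so the individual viral elements, origin of replication and other backbone parts are not itemised here.

The payload is rat (R. norvegicus) Psd95, the postsynaptic density scaffold protein PSD-95, carrying two point mutations, Q15A and L460P, and expressed as a fusion to EGFP under control of the hUbC promoter. The depositor's map note indicates that the mutant coding sequence was placed in FUGW in the region of the HindIII, SalI and XbaI sites, upstream of the backbone's GFP, although the cloning method itself is listed as unknown. The EGFP tag allows transduced cells to be identified and the mutant protein to be visualised.

The stated purpose is lentiviral expression of the PSD-95 Q15A L460P–EGFP fusion. The associated work concerns separating the roles of PSD-95 in regulating synaptic strength and long-term depression, which suggests the construct is one of a series of PSD-95 mutants used for structure–function analysis. The record does not state what functional effect each of the two substitutions has.
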