>Addgene plasmid #74033 | FUP95Q15AL460PGW (E3) | addgene partial sequence | sequence record 140891 | FUGW-Fwd 5'-ATTACAGGGACAGCAGAGATCC-3'
ATCTGGCCTCCGCGCCGGGTTTTGGCGCCTCCCGCGGGCGCCCCCCTCCTCACGGCGAGCGCTGCCACGT
CAGACGAAGGGCGCAGCGAGCGTCCTGATCCTTCCGCCCGGACGCTCAGGACAGCGGCCCGCTGCTCATA
AGACTCGGCCTTAGAACCCCAGTATCAGCAGAAGGACATTTTAGGACGGGACTTGGGTGACTCTAGGGCA
CTGGTTTTCTTTCCAGAGAGCGGAACAGGCGAGGAAAAGTAGTCCCTTCTCGGCGATTCTGCGGAGGGAT
CTCCGTGGGGCGGTGAACGCCGATGATTATATAAGGACGCGCCGGGTGTGGCACAGCTAGTTCCGTCGCA
GCCGGGATTTGGGTCGCGGTTCTTGTTTGTGGATCGCTGTGATCGTCACTTGGTGAGTAGCGGGCTGCTG
GGCTGGCCGGGGCTTTCGTGGCCGCCGGGCCGCTCGGTGGGACGGAAGCGTGTGGAGAGACCGCCAAGGG
CTGTAGTCTGGGTCCGCGAGCAAGGTTGCCCTGAACTGGGGGTTGGGGGGAGCGCAGCAAAATGGCGGCT
GTTCCCGAGTCTTGAATGGAAGACGCTTGTGAGGCGGGCTGTGAGGTCGTTGAAACAAGGTGGGGGGCAT
GGTGGGCGGCAAGAACCCAAGGTCTTGAGGCCTTCGCTAATGCGGGAAAGCTCTTATTCGGGTGAGATGG
GCTGGGGCACCATCTGGGGACCCTGACGTGAAGTTTGTCACTGACTGGAGAACTCGGTTTGTCGTCTGTT
GCGGG
