>Addgene plasmid #74033 | FUP95Q15AL460PGW (E3) | addgene partial sequence | sequence record 140997 | EGFP-N 5'-CGTCGCCGTCCAGCTCGACCAG-3'
CTTGCTCACCATGGTGGCGATGGATCCCGGGCCCGCGGTACCGAGTCTCTCTCGGGCTGGGACCCAGATG
TAGGGGCCTGAGAGGTCTTCAATGACACGTTTCACTTTGTGATAGATCTCTTCAAAGCTGTCGCCCTCTA
CGATGGCTGAGAAGCACTCTGTGAACTCCTGCTCCAGCTTCGTGGCTCTGTCGAAGGCTTTCCGGGCTTG
CTCCTCTGTGATCCGCTTATTGATCTCTAGCACATTCTCCAGGGAGCGGGGACGGATGAAGATGGCGATG
GGGTGCAGGTGGGCCGCCTGCAGCCGCCGCACGGCATTGGCCGAGACATCGAGGATGCAGTGCTTCCCCT
GCTCTGCTACCTCTCGCACAGACTGGACGCTGGTCCCATAGAGGTGGCTGTTGTACTGGCCAGCCTCAAT
GAACTTATGCGCTTGAATATCCTTCTCCATTTTCTCCCGGGAGGAGACAAAGTGGTAATCCCGGCCGTCT
ATCTCATATTCCCGCTTAGGACGTGTCGTATGAGGGACACAGGATCCAAACTTGTCGGGGAACTCGGAGA
GAAGATCATCGTTGGCACGGTCTTTGGTGGGTCCAAGGATGATGATGGGACGAGCATAGTGCACTTCCAT
CTGGGTCACCGTCTCATAGCTCAGAACCGAGTCTTCTCGACCCTGTGATCCAGAGCTGGAGCCCCAGTCC
TTGGCCTTTAACCTTGACCACTCTCGTCGCTCGACCCGCCGTTTGCTGGGAATGAAGCCAATGTCGTCGG
TCTCACTGTCGGAGTGGACCCGCCGTGCTTGCCACCACTCTTCGTCACCAGCGTCAATGACATGAGGCAC
ATCC
