>Addgene plasmid #74033 | FUP95Q15AL460PGW (E3) | addgene partial sequence | sequence record 141076 | hUBCpro-F 5'-TGAAGCTCCGGTTTTGAACT-3'
AATGTAATCATTTGGGTCAATATGTAATTTTCAGTGTTAGACTAGTAAATTGTCCGCTAAATTCTGGCCG
TTTTTGGCTTTTTTGTTAGACGAAGCTTGGGCTGCAGGTCGACTCTAGACCACCATGGACTGTCTCTGTA
TAGTGACAACCAAGAAATACCGCTACGCAGATGAAGACACGCCCCCTCTGGAACACAGCCCGGCCCACCT
CCCCAACCAGGCCAATTCTCCCCCTGTGATTGTCAACACGGACACCCTAGAAGCCCCAGGATATGAGTTG
CAGGTGAATGGAACAGAGGGGGAGATGGAGTATGAGGAGATCACATTGGAAAGGGGTAACTCAGGTCTGG
GCTTCAGCATCGCAGGTGGCACTGACAACCCGCACATCGGTGACGACCCGTCCATTTTTATCACCAAGAT
CATTCCTGGTGGGGCTGCAGCCCAGGATGGCCGCCTCAGGGTCAATGACAGCATCCTGTTTGTAAATGAA
GTGGATGTTCGGGAGGTGACCCATTCAGCTGCGGTGGAGGCCCTCAAAGAGGCAGGTTCCATCGTTCGCC
TCTATGTCATGCGCCGGAAACCCCCAGCCGAAAAGGTCATGGAGATCAAACTCATCAAAGGGCCTAAAGG
ACTTGGCTTCAGCATTGCGGGGGGCGTTGGGAACCAGCACATCCCTGGAGATAACAGCATCTATGTAACG
AAGATCATCGAAGGAGGTGCTGCCCACAAGGATGGCAGGTTGCAGATTGGAGACAAGATCCTGGCGGTCA
ACAGTGTGG
